>Addgene plasmid #104616 | pJFRC81-3xVAS1-Syn21-Citrine-HA-P10 | addgene full sequence | sequence record 202336 | Addgene NGS Result
GACTCAGGTGGCACTTTTCGGGGAAATGTGCGCGGAACCCCTATTTGTTTATTTTTCTAAATACATTCAA
ATATGTATCCGCTCATGAGACAATAACCCTGATAAATGCTTCAATAATATTGAAAAAGGAAGAGTATGAG
TATTCAACATTTCCGTGTCGCCCTTATTCCCTTTTTTGCGGCATTTTGCCTTCCTGTTTTTGCTCACCCA
GAAACGCTGGTGAAAGTAAAAGATGCTGAAGATCAGTTGGGTGCACGAGTGGGTTACATCGAACTGGATC
TCAACAGCGGTAAGATCCTTGAGAGTTTTCGCCCCGAAGAACGTTTTCCAATGATGAGCACTTTTAAAGT
TCTGCTATGTGGCGCGGTATTATCCCGTATTGACGCCGGGCAAGAGCAACTCGGTCGCCGCATACACTAT
TCTCAGAATGACTTGGTTGAGTACTCACCAGTCACAGAAAAGCATCTTACGGATGGCATGACAGTAAGAG
AATTATGCAGTGCTGCCATAACCATGAGTGATAACACTGCGGCCAACTTACTTCTGACAACGATCGGAGG
ACCGAAGGAGCTAACCGCTTTTTTGCACAACATGGGGGATCATGTAACTCGCCTTGATCGTTGGGAACCG
GAGCTGAATGAAGCCATACCAAACGACGAGCGTGACACCACGATGCCTGTAGCAATGGCAACAACGTTGC
GCAAACTATTAACTGGCGAACTACTTACTCTAGCTTCCCGGCAACAATTAATAGACTGGATGGAGGCGGA
TAAAGTTGCAGGACCACTTCTGCGCTCGGCCCTTCCGGCTGGCTGGTTTATTGCTGATAAATCTGGAGCC
GGTGAGCGTGGGTCTCGCGGTATCATTGCAGCACTGGGGCCAGATGGTAAGCCCTCCCGTATCGTAGTTA
TCTACACGACGGGGAGTCAGGCAACTATGGATGAACGAAATAGACAGATCGCTGAGATAGGTGCCTCACT
GATTAAGCATTGGTAACTGTCAGACCAAGTTTACTCATATATACTTTAGATTGATTTAAAACTTCATTTT
TAATTTAAAAGGATCTAGGTGAAGATCCTTTTTGATAATCTCATGACCAAAATCCCTTAACGTGAGTTTT
CGTTCCACTGAGCGTCAGACCCCGTAGAAAAGATCAAAGGATCTTCTTGAGATCCTTTTTTTCTGCGCGT
AATCTGCTGCTTGCAAACAAAAAAACCACCGCTACCAGCGGTGGTTTGTTTGCCGGATCAAGAGCTACCA
ACTCTTTTTCCGAAGGTAACTGGCTTCAGCAGAGCGCAGATACCAAATACTGTTCTTCTAGTGTAGCCGT
AGTTAGGCCACCACTTCAAGAACTCTGTAGCACCGCCTACATACCTCGCTCTGCTAATCCTGTTACCAGT
GGCTGCTGCCAGTGGCGATAAGTCGTGTCTTACCGGGTTGGACTCAAGACGATAGTTACCGGATAAGGCG
CAGCGGTCGGGCTGAACGGGGGGTTCGTGCACACAGCCCAGCTTGGAGCGAACGACCTACACCGAACTGA
GATACCTACAGCGTGAGCTATGAGAAAGCGCCACGCTTCCCGAAGGGAGAAAGGCGGACAGGTATCCGGT
AAGCGGCAGGGTCGGAACAGGAGAGCGCACGAGGGAGCTTCCAGGGGGAAACGCCTGGTATCTTTATAGT
CCTGTCGGGTTTCGCCACCTCTGACTTGAGCGTCGATTTTTGTGATGCTCGTCAGGGGGGCGGAGCCTAT
GGAAAAACGCCAGCAACGCGGCCTTTTTACGGTTCCTGGCCTTTTGCTGGCCTTTTGCTCACATGTTACC
GTCGACGATGTAGGTCACGGTCTCGAAGCCGCGGTGCGGGTGCCAGGGCGTGCCCTTGGGCTCCCCGGGC
GCGTACTCCACCTCACCCATCTGGTCCATCATGATGAACGGGTCGAGGTGGCGGTAGTTGATCCCGGCGA
ACGCGCGGCGCACCGGGAAGCCCTCGCCCTCGAAACCGCTGGGCGCGGTGGTCACGGTGAGCACGGGACG
TGCGACGGCGTCGGCGGGTGCGGATACGCGGGGCAGCGTCAGCGGGTTCTCGACGGTCACGGCGGGCATG
TCGACAAGCCGAACATATGGGCGCGCCTAGTATGTATGTAAGTTAATAAAACCCATTTTTGCGGAAAGTA
GATAAAAAAAACATTTTTTTTTTTTACTGCACTGGATATCATTGAACTTATCTGATCAGTTTTAAATTTA
CTTCGATCCAAGGGTATTTGATGTACCAGGTTCTTTCGATTACCTCTCACTCAAAATGACATTCCACTCA
AAGTCAGCGCTGTTTGCCTCCTTCTCTGTCCACAGAAATATCGCCGTCTCTTTCGCCGCTGCGTCCGCTA
TCTCTTTCGCCACCGTTTGTAGCGTTACGTAGCGTCAATGTCCGCCTTCAGTTGCATTTTGTCAGCGGTT
TCGTGACGAAGCTCCAAGCGGTTTACGCCATCAATTAAACACAAAGTGCTGTGCCAAAACTCCTCTCGCT
TCTTATTTTTGTTTGTTTTTTGAGTGATTGGGGTGGTGATTGGTTTTGGGTGGGTAAGCAGGGGAAAGTG
TGAAAAATCCCGGCAATGGGCCAAGAGGATCAGGAGCTATTAATTCGCGGAGGCAGCAAACACCCATCTG
CCGAGCATCTGAACAATGTGAGTAGTACATGTGCATACATCTTAAGTTCACTTGATCTATAGGAACTGCG
ATTGCAACATCAAATTGTCTGCGGCGTGAGAACTGCGACCCACAAAAATCCCAAACCGCAATTGCACAAA
CAAATAGTGACACGAAACAGATTATTCTGGTAGCTGTTCTCGCTATATAAGACAATTTTTGAGATCATAT
CATGATCAAGACATCTAAAGGCATTCATTTTCGACTATATTCTTTTTTACAAAAAATATAACAACCAGAT
ATTTTAAGCTGATCCTAGATGCACAAAAAATAAATAAAAGTATAAACCTACTTCGTAGGATACTTCGGGG
TACTTTTTGTTCGGGGTTAGATGAGCATAACGCTTGTAGTTGATATTTGAGATCCCCTATCATTGCAGGG
TGACAGCGGAGCGGCTTCGCAGAGCTGCATTAACCAGGGCTTCGGGCAGGCCAAAAACTACGGCACGCTC
CGGCCACCCAGTCCGCCGGAGGACTCCGGTTCAGGGAGCGGCCAACTAGCCGAGAACCTCACCTATGCCT
GGCACAATATGGACATCTTTGGGGCGGTCAATCAGCCGGGCTCCGGATGGCGGCAGCTGGTCAACCGGAC
ACGCGGACTATTCTGCAACGAGCGACACATACCGGCGCCCAGGAAACATTTGCTCAAGAACGGTGAGTTT
CTATTCGCAGTCGGCTGATCTGTGTGAAATCTTAATAAAGGGTCCAATTACCAATTTGAAACTCAGTTTG
CGGCGTGGCCTATCCGGGCGAACTTTTGGCCGTGATGGGCAGTTCCGGTGCCGGAAAGACGACCCTGCTG
AATGCCCTTGCCTTTCGATCGCCGCAGGGCATCCAAGTATCGCCATCCGGGATGCGACTGCTCAATGGCC
AACCTGTGGACGCCAAGGAGATGCAGGCCAGGTGCGCCTATGTCCAGCAGGATGACCTCTTTATCGGCTC
CCTAACGGCCAGGGAACACCTGATTTTCCAAGCCATGGTGCGGATGCCACGACATCTGACCTATCGGCAG
CGAGTGGCCCGCGTGGATCAGGTGATCCAGGAGCTTTCGCTCAGCAAATGTCAGCACACGATCATCGGTG
TGCCCGGCAGGGTGAAAGGTCTGTCCGGCGGAGAAAGGAAGCGTCTGGCATTCGCCTCCGAGGCTCTAAC
CGATCCGCCGCTTCTGATCTGCGATGAGCCCACCTCCGGACTGGACTCCTTTACCGCCCACAGCGTCGTC
CAGGTGCTGAAGAAGCTGTCGCAGAAGGGCAAGACCGTCATCCTGACCATTCATCAGCCGTCTTCCGAGC
TGTTTGAGCTCTTTGACAAGATCCTTCTGATGGCCGAGGGCAGGGTAGCTTTCTTGGGCACTCCCAGCGA
AGCCGTCGACTTCTTTTCCTAGTGAGTTCGATGTGTTTATTAAGGGTATCTAGTATTACATAACATCTCA
ACTCCTATCCAGCGTGGGTGCCCAGTGTCCTACCAACTACAATCCGGCGGACTTTTACGTACAGGTGTTG
GCCGTTGTGCCCGGACGGGAGATCGAGTCCCGTGATCGGATCGCCAAGATATGCGACAATTTTGCCATTA
GCAAAGTAGCCCGGGATATGGAGCAGTTGTTGGCCACCAAAAATCTGGAGAAGCCACTGGAGCAGCCGGA
GAATGGGTACACCTACAAGGCCACCTGGTTCATGCAGTTCCGGGCGGTCCTGTGGCGATCCTGGCTGTCG
GTGCTCAAGGAACCACTCCTCGTAAAAGTGCGACTTATTCAGACAACGGTGAGTGGTTCCAGTGGAAACA
AATGATATAACGCTTACAATTCTTGGAAACAAATTCGCTAGATTTTAGATAGAATTGCCTGATTCCACAC
CCTTCTTAGTTTTTTTCAATGAGATGTATAGTTTATAGTTTTGCAGAAGATAAATAAATTTCATTTAACT
CGCGAATATTAATGAGATGCGAGTAACATTTTAATTTGCAGATGGTTGCCATCTTGATTGGCCTCATCTT
TTTGGGCCAACAACTCACGCAAGTGGGTGTGATGAATATCAACGGAGCCATCTTCCTCTTCCTGACCAAC
ATGACCTTTCAAAACGTCTTTGCCACGATAAATGTAAGTCATGTTTAGAATACATTTGCATTTCAATAAT
TTACTAACTTTCTAATGAATCGATTCGATTTAGGTGTTCACCTCAGAGCTGCCAGTTTTTATGAGGGAGG
CCCGAAGTCGACTTTATCGCTGTGACACATACTTTCTGGGCAAAACGATTGCCGAATTGCCGCTTTTTCT
CACAGTGCCACTGGTCTTCACGGCGATTGCCTATCCGATGATCGGACTGCGGGCCGGAGTGCTGCACTTC
TTCAACTGCCTGGCGCTGGTCACTCTGGTGGCCAATGTGTCAACGTCCTTCGGATATCTAATATCCTGCG
CCAGCTCCTCGACCTCGATGGCGCTGTCTGTGGGTCCGCCGGTTATCATACCATTCCTGCTCTTTGGCGG
CTTCTTCTTGAACTCGGGCTCGGTGCCAGTATACCTCAAATGGTTGTCGTACCTCTCATGGTTCCGTTAC
GCCAACGAGGGTCTGCTGATTAACCAATGGGCGGACGTGGAGCCGGGCGAAATTAGCTGCACATCGTCGA
ACACCACGTGCCCCAGTTCGGGCAAGGTCATCCTGGAGACGCTTAACTTCTCCGCCGCCGATCTGCCGCT
GGACTACGTGGGTCTGGCCATTCTCATCGTGAGCTTCCGGGTGCTCGCATATCTGGCTCTAAGACTTCGG
GCCCGACGCAAGGAGTAGCCGACATATATCCGAAATAACTGCTTGTTTTTTTTTTTTACCATTATTACCA
TCGTGTTTACTGTTTATTGCCCCCTCAAAAAGCTAATGTAATTATATTTGTGCCAATAAAAACAAGATAT
GACCTATAGAATACAAGTATTTCCCCTTCGAACATCCCCACAAGTAGACTTTGGATTTGTCTTCTAACCA
AAAGACTTACACACCTGCATACCTTACATCAAAAACTCGTTTATCGCTACATAAAACACCGGGATATATT
TTTTATATACATACTTTTCAAATCGCGCGCCCTCTTCATAATTCACCTCCACCACACCACGTTTCGTAGT
TGCTCTTTCGCTGTCTCCCACCCGCTCTCCGCAACACATTCACCTTTTGTTCGACGACCTTGGAGCGACT
GTCGTTAGTTCCGCGCGATTCGGTTCGCTCAAATGGTTCCGAGTGGTTCATTTCGTCTCAATAGAAATTA
GTAATAAATATTTGTATGTACAATTTATTTGCTCCAATATATTTGTATATATTTCCCTCACAGCTATATT
TATTCTAATTTAATATTATGACTTTTTAAGGTAATTTTTTGTGACCTGTTCGGAGTGATTAGCGTTACAA
TTTGAACTGAAAGTGACATCCAGTGTTTGTTCCTTGTGTAGATGCATCTCAAAAAAATGGTGGGCATAAT
AGTGTTGTTTATATATATCAAAAATAACAACTATAATAATAAGAATACATTTAATTTAGAAAATGCTTGG
ATTTCACTGGAACTAGGGCGCGCCTCCGGAACATAATGGTGCAGGGCGCTGACTTCCGCGTTTCCAGACT
TTACGAAACACGGAAACCGAAGACCATTCATGTTGTTGCTCAGGTCGCAGACGTTTTGCAGCAGCAGTCG
CTTCACGTTCGCTCGCGTATCGGTGATTCATTCTGCTAACCAGTAAGGCAACCCCGCCAGCCTAGCCGGG
TCCTCAACGACAGGAGCACGATCATGCGCACCCGTGGCCAGGGCCGCAAGCTTAGTCGACCCCGCGGGTA
GTTAGTCGACCCCGCGGGTAGTTAGTCGACCCCGCGGGTAGTCTAGCGACGTCGAGCGCCGGAGTATAAA
TAGAGGCGCTTCGTCTACGGAGCGACAATTCAATTCAAACAAGCAAAGTGAACACGTCGCTAAGCGAAAG
CTAAGCAAATAAACAAGCGCAGCTGAACAAGCTAAACAATCTGCAGTAAAGTGCAAGTTAAAGTGAATCA
ATTAAAAGTAACCAGCAACCAAGTAAATCAACTGCAACTACTGAAATCTGCCAAGAAGTAATTATTGAAT
ACAAGAAGAGAACTCTGAATAGATCTGCGGCCGCGGCTCGAGGGTACCAACTTAAAAAAAAAAATCAAAA
TGGTCAGCAAGGGCGAGGAGCTGTTCACCGGGGTGGTGCCCATCCTGGTCGAGCTGGACGGCGACGTAAA
CGGCCACAAGTTCAGCGTGTCCGGCGAGGGCGAGGGCGATGCCACCTACGGCAAGCTGACCCTGAAGTTC
ATCTGCACCACCGGCAAGCTGCCCGTGCCCTGGCCCACCCTCGTGACCACCTTCGGCTACGGCCTGATGT
GCTTCGCCCGCTACCCCGACCACATGAAGCAGCACGACTTCTTCAAGTCCGCCATGCCCGAAGGCTACGT
CCAGGAGCGCACCATCTTCTTCAAAGACGACGGCAACTACAAGACCCGCGCCGAGGTGAAGTTCGAGGGC
GACACCCTGGTGAACCGCATCGAGCTGAAGGGCATCGACTTCAAGGAGGACGGCAACATCCTGGGGCACA
AGCTGGAGTACAACTACAACAGCCACAACGTCTATATCATGGCCGACAAGCAGAAGAACGGCATCAAGGT
GAACTTCAAGATCCGCCACAACATCGAGGACGGCAGCGTGCAGCTCGCCGACCACTACCAGCAGAACACC
CCCATCGGCGACGGCCCCGTGCTGCTGCCCGACAACCACTACCTGAGCTACCAGTCCGCCCTGAGCAAAG
ACCCCAACGAGAAGCGCGATCACATGGTCCTGCTGGAGTTCGTGACCGCCGCCGGGATCACTCTCGGCAT
GGACGAGCTGTACAAGGGTGGATACCCATACGATGTTCCAGATTACGCTTAATAGTCTAGAATGAATCGT
TTTTAAAATAACAAATCAATTGTTTTATAATATTCGTACGATTCTTTGATTATGTAATAAAATGTGATCA
TTAGGAAGATTACGAAAAATATAAAAAATATGAGTTCTGTGTGTATAACAAATGCTGTAAACGCCACAAT
TGTGTTTGTTGCAAATAAACCCATGATTATTTGATTAAAATTGTTGTTTTCTTTGTTCATATACAATAGT
GTGTTTTGCCTAAACGTGTACTGCATAAACTCCATGCGAGTGTATAGCGAGCTAGTGGCTAACGCTTGCC
CCACCAAAGTAGATTCGTCAAAATCCTCAATTTCATCACCCTCCTCCAAGTTTAACATTTGGCCGTCGGA
ATTAACTTCTAAAGATGCCACATAATCTAATAAATGAAATAGAGATTCAAACGTGGCGTCATCGTCCGTT
TCGACCATTTCCGAAAAGAACTCGGGCATAAACTCTATGATTTCTCTGGACGTGGTGTTGTCGAAACTCT
CAAAGTACGCAGTCAGGAACGTGCGCGACATGTCGTCGGGAAACTCGCGCGGAAACATGTTGTTGTAACC
GAACGGGTCCCATAGCGCCAAAACCAAATCTGCCAGCGTCAATAGAATGAGCACGATGCCGACAATGGAG
CTGGCTTGGATAGCGATTCGAGTTAACCCCAGCGGTAAGTTATTGAACAATGGCATCAAATGCCTTCATC
ATCACTACCCTTTAGCCCTTAAGACCCCACAATGACCTTACCCACTCAGAGAAAAAAGTAAATATGAAAG
CCCATTTGAACTTCTGAATTCTTGAAGACGAAAGGGCCTCGTGATACGCCTATTTTTATAGGTTAATGTC
ATGATAATAATGGTTTCTTA
Features (pLannotate 1.2.2; 10 found; start..end, strand, type, name):
     31..135     +  promoter       AmpR promoter: bla
    136..996     +  CDS            AmpR: β-lactamase; bla; confers resistance to ampicillin, carbenicillin, and related antibiotics
   1167..1755    +  rep_origin     ori: high-copy-number ColE1/pMB1/pBR322/pUC origin of replication
   1842..1911    +  protein_bind   attB: attB site for the φC31 integrase (Groth et al., 2000) phage φC31 integrase
   2127..6246    +  gene           mini-white: white; This modified version of the white gene lacks part of the first intron.
   6251..6406    +  CDS            YPB1_ECOLX (fragment): Protein predicted: Swiss-Prot protein existence level 4. From Escherichia coli.
   6569..6807    +  promoter       hsp70 promoter: Drosophila melanogaster hsp70Bb promoter
   6860..7576    +  CDS            Citrine: Citrine is a basic (constitutively fluorescent) yellow fluorescent protein published in 2001, derived from Aequorea victoria. It has moderate acid sensitivity.
   7583..7611    +  CDS            3xHA (fragment): three tandem HA epitope tags
   7636..8286    -  CDS            P74 (fragment): PIF0_NPVAC - Experimental evidence at protein level: Swiss-Prot protein existence level 1. Plays an essential role for oral infectivity of occlusion- derived virus (ODV) and functions also in host midgut attachment and fusion by binding to a specific host receptor. From Autographa californica nuclear polyhedrosis virus (AcMNPV).
