[The description below was written by a language model from this plasmid's Addgene catalogue record and pLannotate feature annotations shown in this document.]
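Description:
pJFRC81-3xVAS1-Syn21-Citrine-HA-P10 is an 8.5 kb insect (Drosophila) expression and transgenesis plasmid that serves as the reporter half of a TALE-based binary expression system. It is maintained in E. coli through a high-copy ColE1/pUC-type origin and selected with ampicillin via the bla gene. For fly transgenesis it carries a φC31 integrase attB site, allowing site-specific insertion into genomic attP landing sites, and a mini-white gene that provides an eye-colour marker for identifying transformants.

The payload is a 1.6 kb synthetic cassette, Syn21-Citrine-HA-P10-MhcSD, which replaced the IVS-Syn21-GFP-P10 segment of the parental vector. As the name indicates, three copies of the VAS1 operator sequence lie upstream of an hsp70 (hsp70Bb) promoter, although the VAS1 repeats are not picked out in the feature table. According to the record, binding of the cognate TALE1 protein to VAS1 switches on expression, in a manner analogous to GAL4/UAS. Syn21 is a synthetic translational enhancer leader placed ahead of the coding sequence, which encodes the yellow fluorescent protein Citrine with a C-terminal HA epitope tag; the annotation software matched this as a fragment of a 3xHA element. The region downstream that is annotated as a reverse-strand fragment of AcMNPV P74 most likely corresponds to the baculoviral P10 3′ UTR/terminator, used in this vector family to boost expression. The MhcSD element named in the insert is not annotated, and its role is not explained in the record.

The construct is used to generate flies in which Citrine-HA marks cells expressing the TALE1 driver, supporting multiplexed in vivo labelling and cellular interaction studies.
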