Addgene plasmid #104616: pJFRC81-3xVAS1-Syn21-Citrine-HA-P10
Purpose: Expresses HA tagged Citrine upon binding of TALE1 to VAS1
Depositing lab: Tudor Fulga. Depositing organization: University of Oxford. Publication: A multiplexable TALE-based binary expression system for in vivo cellular interaction studies. Toegel M, Azzam G, Lee EY, Knapp DJHF, Tan Y, Fa M, Fulga TA. Nat Commun. 2017 Nov 21;8(1):1663. doi: 10.1038/s41467-017-01592-3. PubMed 29162808.
Backbone
  Vector backbone: pJFRC81-3xVAS1-IVS-Syn21-GFP-P10
  Backbone manufacturer: Tudor A. Fulga
  Backbone size w/o insert (bp): 6913
  Total vector size (bp): 8490
  Modifications to backbone: IVS-Syn21-GFP-P10 replaced with Syn21-Citrine-HA-P10-MhcSD
  Vector type: Insect Expression
Growth in bacteria
  Bacterial resistance: Ampicillin, 100 μg/mL
  Growth temperature: 37°C
  Growth strain: NEB Stable
  Copy number: High Copy
Gene/Insert
  Gene/Insert name: Syn21-Citrine-HA-P10-MhcSD
  Species: Synthetic
  Insert size (bp): 1577
  Promoter: hsp70
  Tag / fusion protein: HA (C terminal on insert)
  Cloning method: Ligation Independent Cloning
  Sequencing primers: 5′ GTAACCAGCAACCAAGTAAATCA
Terms and licenses: Academic/Nonprofit Terms; Industry Terms: Not Available to Industry
How to cite: pJFRC81-3xVAS1-Syn21-Citrine-HA-P10 was a gift from Tudor Fulga (Addgene plasmid # 104616 ; http://n2t.net/addgene:104616 ; RRID:Addgene_104616)
